Addgene plasmid #37858: MSCV-N SV40 ST
Depositing lab: Karl Munger. Depositing organization: Brigham and Women's Hospital. Publication: Interpreting cancer genomes using systematic host network perturbations by tumour virus proteins. Rozenblatt-Rosen O, Deo RC, Padi M, Adelmant G, Calderwood MA, Rolland T, Grace M, Dricot A, Askenazi M, Tavares M, Pevzner SJ, Abderazzaq F, Byrdsong D, Carvunis AR, Chen AA, Cheng J, Correll M, Duarte M, Fan C, Feltkamp MC, Ficarro SB, Franchi R, Garg BK, Gulbahce N, Hao T, Holthaus AM, James R, Korkhin A, Litovchick L, Mar JC, Pak TR, Rabello S, Rubio R, Shen Y, Singh S, Spangle JM, Tasan M, Wanamaker S, Webber JT, Roecklein-Canfield J, Johannsen E, Barabasi AL, Beroukhim R, Kieff E, Cusick ME, Hill DE, Munger K, Marto JA, Quackenbush J, Roth FP, DeCaprio JA, Vidal M. Nature. 2012 Jul 26;487(7408):491-5. 10.1038/nature11288 PubMed 22810586.
Backbone
  Vector backbone: MSCV-N FLAGHA
  Backbone size w/o insert (bp): 8162
  Total vector size (bp): 6914
  Vector type: Mammalian Expression, Retroviral
  Selectable markers: Puromycin
Growth in bacteria
  Bacterial resistance: Ampicillin, 100 μg/mL
  Growth temperature: 37°C
  Growth strain: DH5alpha
  Copy number: Low Copy
Gene/Insert
  Gene/Insert name: SV40 ST (alt name: Simian virus 40 Small T)
  Species: Simian Virus 40
  Insert size (bp): 252
  GenBank ID: YP_003708383.1
  Entrez Gene: SV40gp7 (a.k.a. SV40gp7)
  Promoter: PKG
  Tag / fusion protein: Flag (N terminal on backbone); HA (N terminal on backbone)
  Cloning method: Gateway Cloning
  Sequencing primers: 5′ LXSN 5'; 3′ MSCV-N seq. rev
Resource information
  A portion of this plasmid was derived from a plasmid made by: James DeCaprio lab
Terms and licenses: Academic/Nonprofit Terms; Industry Terms: Not Available to Industry
Depositor comments: Note that the Gateway cloning reaction has left several vector-based nucleotides in frame with the 3' end of the insert, leaving additional amino acid residues [STFLYKVVR] fused to the C-terminus of translated protein.
How to cite: MSCV-N SV40 ST was a gift from Karl Munger (Addgene plasmid # 37858 ; http://n2t.net/addgene:37858 ; RRID:Addgene_37858)
