[The description below was written by a language model from this plasmid's Addgene catalogue record and pLannotate feature annotations shown in this document.]
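Description:
MSCV-N SV40 ST is a murine stem cell virus (MSCV)-based retroviral expression plasmid carrying the small T antigen (ST) of simian virus 40, built by Gateway recombination into the MSCV-N FLAGHA backbone. In bacteria it is maintained through a ColE1/pUC-type origin and an ampicillin resistance gene; the catalogue lists it as low copy. The annotated lacI, lacZα, rop, bom, TcR and env pieces are only fragments, apparently leftovers of earlier cloning vectors.

The retroviral unit is bounded by MESV-type 5' and 3' LTRs and contains the Ψ packaging signal plus a truncated gag region lacking its start codon, which lets the transcript be packaged into virions when viral proteins are supplied in trans by packaging cells. Downstream, FLAG and HA epitopes precede an attB1 site, the ST coding sequence and an attB2 site, so ST is made with N-terminal FLAG-HA tags. The depositor notes that the Gateway junction also adds a few vector-encoded residues to the C-terminus. An EMCV IRES followed by the puromycin N-acetyltransferase gene lies after the insert, which would allow puromycin selection of transduced cells from the same transcript.

Several catalogue fields disagree with the sequence. The catalogue names a PKG promoter, but none is annotated, and the layout suggests LTR-driven expression. The insert is listed as 252 bp, whereas the annotated ST reading frame spans about 520 bp. The listed backbone size also exceeds the total vector size, possibly because the Gateway cassette was replaced. ST inhibits host PP2A and promotes cell-cycle progression. The associated publication used tumour virus proteins to perturb host networks, which fits stable expression of tagged ST in mammalian cells for tag-based detection or purification.
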