Features (pLannotate 1.2.2; 23 found; start..end, strand, type, name):
    568..909     +  misc_feature   MESV Ψ: packaging signal of murine embryonic stem cell virus
    976..1392    +  CDS            gag (truncated): truncated Moloney murine leukemia virus (MMLV) gag gene lacking the start codon
   1417..1437    +  CDS            FLAG (fragment): FLAG® epitope tag, followed by an enterokinase cleavage site
   1450..1476    +  CDS            3xHA (fragment): three tandem HA epitope tags
   1493..1510    +  protein_bind   attB1 (fragment): mutant version of attB; core recombination site for the Gateway® BP reaction BP Clonase™
   1516..2037    +  CDS            ST_SV40: Experimental evidence at protein level: Swiss-Prot protein existence level 1. Promotes efficient viral genome replication by accelerating both G1 and S phase progression of the cell cycle. Inhibits host PP2A by binding to the A subunit, thereby displacing lower affinity regulatory B subunit. Inactivation of PP2A in turn results in the transactivation of cyclin A and cyclin D1 promoters. Late during the infection cycle, ST may induce dephosphorylation of host eIF4E-binding protein EIF4EBP1 leading to the inhibition of cap-dependent translation. May establish and maintain high levels of viral ge
   2042..2059    -  protein_bind   attB2 (fragment): mutant version of attB; core recombination site for the Gateway® BP reaction BP Clonase™
   2178..2640    +  misc_feature   IRES: internal ribosome entry site (IRES) of the encephalomyocarditis virus (EMCV)
   2654..3253    +  CDS            PuroR: puromycin N-acetyltransferase; pac from Streptomyces alboniger; confers resistance to puromycin
   3329..3843    +  LTR            3' LTR: 3' long terminal repeat from murine embryonic stem cell virus
   4005..4021    -  protein_bind   lac operator: The lac repressor binds to the lac operator to inhibit transcription in E. coli. This inhibition can be relieved by adding lactose or isopropyl-β-D-thiogalactopyranoside (IPTG). lac repressor encoded by lacI
   4029..4059    -  promoter       lac promoter: promoter for the E. coli lac operon
   4074..4095    -  protein_bind   CAP binding site: CAP binding activates transcription in the presence of cAMP. E. coli catabolite activator protein
   4108..4200    -  CDS            lacI (fragment): lac repressor; lacI; The lac repressor binds to the lac operator to inhibit transcription in E. coli. This inhibition can be relieved by adding lactose or isopropyl-β-D-thiogalactopyranoside (IPTG).
   4383..4971    -  rep_origin     ori: high-copy-number ColE1/pMB1/pBR322/pUC origin of replication
   5142..6002    -  CDS            AmpR: β-lactamase; bla; confers resistance to ampicillin, carbenicillin, and related antibiotics
   6003..6107    -  promoter       AmpR promoter: bla
   6202..6237    +  CDS            rop (fragment): Rop protein, which maintains plasmids at low copy number; rop
   6339..6438    +  misc_feature   bom (fragment): basis of mobility region from pBR322
   6444..6593    -  CDS            lacZα (fragment): LacZα fragment of β-galactosidase; lacZ fragment
   6593..6794    -  CDS            TcR (fragment): tetracycline efflux protein; tet; confers resistance to tetracycline
   6795..6893    +  CDS            env (fragment): murine leukemia virus gPr80 envelope polyprotein precursor; env; proteolytically cleaved into gp70SU and p15TM subunits
   6935..504     +  LTR            5' LTR (across the origin): 5' long terminal repeat from murine embryonic stem cell virus
>Addgene plasmid #37858 | MSCV-N SV40 ST | addgene full sequence | sequence record 287989 | Addgene NGS Result
ACCTGTAGGTTTGGCAAGCTAGCTTAAGTAACGCCATTTTGCAAGGCATGGAAAATACATAACTGAGAAT
AGAGAAGTTCAGATCAAGGTTAGGAACAGAGAGACAGCAGAATATGGGCCAAACAGGATATCTGTGGTAA
GCAGTTCCTGCCCCGGCTCAGGGCCAAGAACAGATGGTCCCCAGATGCGGTCCCGCCCTCAGCAGTTTCT
AGAGAACCATCAGATGTTTCCAGGGTGCCCCAAGGACCTGAAATGACCCTGTGCCTTATTTGAACTAACC
AATCAGTTCGCTTCTCGCTTCTGTTCGCGCGCTTCTGCTCCCCGAGCTCAATAAAAGAGCCCACAACCCC
TCACTCGGCGCGCCAGTCCTCCGATAGACTGCGTCGCCCGGGTACCCGTATTCCCAATAAAGCCTCTTGC
TGTTTGCATCCGAATCGTGGACTCGCTGATCCTTGGGAGGGTCTCCTCAGATTGATTGACTGCCCACCTC
GGGGGTCTTTCATTTGGAGGTTCCACCGAGATTTGGAGACCCCTGCCCAGGGACCACCGACCCCCCCGCC
GGGAGGTAAGCTGGCCAGCGGTCGTTTCGTGTCTGTCTCTGTCTTTGTGCGTGTTTGTGCCGGCATCTAA
TGTTTGCGCCTGCGTCTGTACTAGTTAGCTAACTAGCTCTGTATCTGGCGGACCCGTGGTGGAACTGACG
AGTTCTGAACACCCGGCCGCAACCCTGGGAGACGTCCCAGGGACTTTGGGGGCCGTTTTTGTGGCCCGAC
CTGAGGAAGGGAGTCGATGTGGAATCCGACCCCGTCAGGATATGTGGTTCTGGTAGGAGACGAGAACCTA
AAACAGTTCCCGCCTCCGTCTGAATTTTTGCTTTCGGTTTGGAACCGAAGCCGCGCGTCTTGTCTGCTGC
AGCGCTGCAGCATCGTTCTGTGTTGTCTCTGTCTGACTGTGTTTCTGTATTTGTCTGAAAATTAGGGCCA
GACTGTTACCACTCCCTTAAGTTTGACCTTAGGTCACTGGAAAGATGTCGAGCGGATCGCTCACAACCAG
TCGGTAGATGTCAAGAAGAGACGTTGGGTTACCTTCTGCTCTGCAGAATGGCCAACCTTTAACGTCGGAT
GGCCGCGAGACGGCACCTTTAACCGAGACCTCATCACCCAGGTTAAGATCAAGGTCTTTTCACCTGGCCC
GCATGGACACCCAGACCAGGTCCCCTACATCGTGACCTGGGAAGCCTTGGCTTTTGACCCCCCTCCCTGG
GTCAAGCCCTTTGTACACCCTAAGCCTCCGCCTCCTCTTCCTCCATCCGCCCCGTCTCTCCCCCTTGAAC
CTCCTCGTTCGACCCCGCCTCGATCCTCCCTTTATCCAGCCCTCACTCCTTCTCTAGGCGCCGGAATTAG
ATCTGCCACCATGGACTACAAGGATGACGATGACAAGCTCGATGGAGGATACCCATACGATGTTCCAGAT
TACGCTGCTCGAGGTTATCAAACAAGTTTGTACAAAAAAGTTGGCATGGATAAAGTTTTAAACAGAGAGG
AATCTTTGCAGCTAATGGACCTTCTAGGTCTTGAAAGGAGTGCCTGGGGGAATATTCCTCTGATGAGAAA
GGCATATTTAAAAAAATGCAAGGAGTTTCATCCTGATAAAGGAGGAGATGAAGAAAAAATGAAGAAAATG
AATACTCTGTACAAGAAAATGGAAGATGGAGTAAAATATGCTCATCAACCTGACTTTGGAGGCTTCTGGG
ATGCAACTGAGGTATTTGCTTCTTCCTTAAATCCTGGTGTTGATGCAATGTACTGCAAACAATGGCCTGA
GTGTGCAAAGAAAATGTCTGCTAACTGCATATGCTTGCTGTGCTTACTGAGGATGAAGCATGAAAATAGA
AAATTATACAGGAAAGATCCACTTGTGTGGGTTGATTGCTACTGCTTCGATTGCTTTAGAATGTGGTTTG
GACTTGATCTTTGTGAAGGAACCTTACTTCTGTGGTGTGACATAATTGGACAAACTACCTACAGAGATTT
AAAGCTCTCAACTTTCTTGTACAAAGTGGTTCGATAACGAATTCCGCCCCCCCCCCCTAACGTTACTGGC
CGAAGCCGCTTGGAATAAGGCCGGTGTGCGTTTGTCTATATGTTATTTTCCACCATATTGCCGTCTTTTG
GCAATGTGAGGGCCCGGAAACCTGGCCCTGTCTTCTTGACGAGCATTCCTAGGGGTCTTTCCCCTCTCGC
CAAAGGAATGCAAGGTCTGTTGAATGTCGTGAAGGAAGCAGTTCCTCTGGAAGCTTCTTGAAGACAAACA
ACGTCTGTAGCGACCCTTTGCAGGCAGCGGAACCCCCCACCTGGCGACAGGTGCCTCTGCGGCCAAAAGC
CACGTGTATAAGATACACCTGCAAAGGCGGCACAACCCCAGTGCCACGTTGTGAGTTGGATAGTTGTGGA
AAGAGTCAAATGGCTCTCCTCAAGCGTATTCAACAAGGGGCTGAAGGATGCCCAGAAGGTACCCCATTGT
ATGGGATCTGATCTGGGGCCTCGGTGCACATGCTTTACATGTGTTTAGTCGAGGTTAAAAAAACGTCTAG
GCCCCCCGAACCACGGGGACGTGGTTTTCCTTTGAAAAACACGATGATAATATGGCCACAACCATGACCG
AGTACAAGCCCACGGTGCGCCTCGCCACCCGCGACGACGTCCCCAGGGCCGTACGCACCCTCGCCGCCGC
GTTCGCCGACTACCCCGCCACGCGCCACACCGTCGATCCGGACCGCCACATCGAGCGGGTCACCGAGCTG
CAAGAACTCTTCCTCACGCGCGTCGGGCTCGACATCGGCAAGGTGTGGGTCGCGGACGACGGCGCCGCGG
TGGCGGTCTGGACCACGCCGGAGAGCGTCGAAGCGGGGGCGGTGTTCGCCGAGATCGGCCCGCGCATGGC
CGAGTTGAGCGGTTCCCGGCTGGCCGCGCAGCAACAGATGGAAGGCCTCCTGGCGCCGCACCGGCCCAAG
GAGCCCGCGTGGTTCCTGGCCACCGTCGGCGTCTCGCCCGACCACCAGGGCAAGGGTCTGGGCAGCGCCG
TCGTGCTCCCCGGAGTGGAGGCGGCCGAGCGCGCCGGGGTGCCCGCCTTCCTGGAGACCTCCGCGCCCCG
CAACCTCCCCTTCTACGAGCGGCTCGGCTTCACCGTCACCGCCGACGTCGAGGTGCCCGAAGGACCGCGC
ACCTGGTGCATGACCCGCAAGCCCGGTGCCTGATGCATCGATGTCGACCTGCAGCCAAGCTTATCGATAA
AATAAAAGATTTTATTTAGTCTCCAGAAAAAGGGGGGAATGAAAGACCCCACCTGTAGGTTTGGCAAGCT
AGCTTAAGTAACGCCATTTTGCAAGGCATGGAAAATACATAACTGAGAATAGAGAAGTTCAGATCAAGGT
TAGGAACAGAGAGACAGCAGAATATGGGCCAAACAGGATATCTGTGGTAAGCAGTTCCTGCCCCGGCTCA
GGGCCAAGAACAGATGGTCCCCAGATGCGGTCCCGCCCTCAGCAGTTTCTAGAGAACCATCAGATGTTTC
CAGGGTGCCCCAAGGACCTGAAATGACCCTGTGCCTTATTTGAACTAACCAATCAGTTCGCTTCTCGCTT
CTGTTCGCGCGCTTCTGCTCCCCGAGCTCAATAAAAGAGCCCACAACCCCTCACTCGGCGCGCCAGTCCT
CCGATAGACTGCGTCGCCCGGGTACCCGTGTATCCAATAAACCCTCTTGCAGTTGCATCCGACTTGTGGT
CTCGCTGTTCCTTGGGAGGGTCTCCTCTGAGTGATTGACTACCCGTCAGCGGGGGTCTTTCATGGGTAAC
AGTTTCTTGAAGTTGGAGAACAACATTCTGAGGGTAGGAGTCGAATATTAAGTAATCCTGACTCAATTAG
CCACTGTTTTGAATCCACATACTCCAATACTCCTGAAATAGTTCATTATGGACAGCGCAGAAAGAGCTGG
GGAGAATTGTGAAATTGTTATCCGCTCACAATTCCACACAACATACGAGCCGGAAGCATAAAGTGTAAAG
CCTGGGGTGCCTAATGAGTGAGCTAACTCACATTAATTGCGTTGCGCTCACTGCCCGCTTTCCAGTCGGG
AAACCTGTCGTGCCAGCTGCATTAATGAATCGGCCAACGCGCGGGGAGAGGCGGTTTGCGTATTGGGCGC
TCTTCCGCTTCCTCGCTCACTGACTCGCTGCGCTCGGTCGTTCGGCTGCGGCGAGCGGTATCAGCTCACT
CAAAGGCGGTAATACGGTTATCCACAGAATCAGGGGATAACGCAGGAAAGAACATGTGAGCAAAAGGCCA
GCAAAAGGCCAGGAACCGTAAAAAGGCCGCGTTGCTGGCGTTTTTCCATAGGCTCCGCCCCCCTGACGAG
CATCACAAAAATCGACGCTCAAGTCAGAGGTGGCGAAACCCGACAGGACTATAAAGATACCAGGCGTTTC
CCCCTGGAAGCTCCCTCGTGCGCTCTCCTGTTCCGACCCTGCCGCTTACCGGATACCTGTCCGCCTTTCT
CCCTTCGGGAAGCGTGGCGCTTTCTCATAGCTCACGCTGTAGGTATCTCAGTTCGGTGTAGGTCGTTCGC
TCCAAGCTGGGCTGTGTGCACGAACCCCCCGTTCAGCCCGACCGCTGCGCCTTATCCGGTAACTATCGTC
TTGAGTCCAACCCGGTAAGACACGACTTATCGCCACTGGCAGCAGCCACTGGTAACAGGATTAGCAGAGC
GAGGTATGTAGGCGGTGCTACAGAGTTCTTGAAGTGGTGGCCTAACTACGGCTACACTAGAAGAACAGTA
TTTGGTATCTGCGCTCTGCTGAAGCCAGTTACCTTCGGAAAAAGAGTTGGTAGCTCTTGATCCGGCAAAC
AAACCACCGCTGGTAGCGGTGGTTTTTTTGTTTGCAAGCAGCAGATTACGCGCAGAAAAAAAGGATCTCA
AGAAGATCCTTTGATCTTTTCTACGGGGTCTGACGCTCAGTGGAACGAAAACTCACGTTAAGGGATTTTG
GTCATGAGATTATCAAAAAGGATCTTCACCTAGATCCTTTTAAATTAAAAATGAAGTTTTAAATCAATCT
AAAGTATATATGAGTAAACTTGGTCTGACAGTTACCAATGCTTAATCAGTGAGGCACCTATCTCAGCGAT
CTGTCTATTTCGTTCATCCATAGTTGCCTGACTCCCCGTCGTGTAGATAACTACGATACGGGAGGGCTTA
CCATCTGGCCCCAGTGCTGCAATGATACCGCGAGACCCACGCTCACCGGCTCCAGATTTATCAGCAATAA
ACCAGCCAGCCGGAAGGGCCGAGCGCAGAAGTGGTCCTGCAACTTTATCCGCCTCCATCCAGTCTATTAA
TTGTTGCCGGGAAGCTAGAGTAAGTAGTTCGCCAGTTAATAGTTTGCGCAACGTTGTTGCCATTGCTACA
GGCATCGTGGTGTCACGCTCGTCGTTTGGTATGGCTTCATTCAGCTCCGGTTCCCAACGATCAAGGCGAG
TTACATGATCCCCCATGTTGTGCAAAAAAGCGGTTAGCTCCTTCGGTCCTCCGATCGTTGTCAGAAGTAA
GTTGGCCGCAGTGTTATCACTCATGGTTATGGCAGCACTGCATAATTCTCTTACTGTCATGCCATCCGTA
AGATGCTTTTCTGTGACTGGTGAGTACTCAACCAAGTCATTCTGAGAATAGTGTATGCGGCGACCGAGTT
GCTCTTGCCCGGCGTCAATACGGGATAATACCGCGCCACATAGCAGAACTTTAAAAGTGCTCATCATTGG
AAAACGTTCTTCGGGGCGAAAACTCTCAAGGATCTTACCGCTGTTGAGATCCAGTTCGATGTAACCCACT
CGTGCACCCAACTGATCTTCAGCATCTTTTACTTTCACCAGCGTTTCTGGGTGAGCAAAAACAGGAAGGC
AAAATGCCGCAAAAAAGGGAATAAGGGCGACACGGAAATGTTGAATACTCATACTCTTCCTTTTTCAATA
TTATTGAAGCATTTATCAGGGTTATTGTCTCATGAGCGGATACATATTTGAATGTATTTAGAAAAATAAA
CAAATAGGGGTTCCGCGCACATTTCCCCGAAAAGTGCCACCTGACGTCTAAGAAACCATTATTATCATGA
CATTAACCTATAAAAATAGGCGTATCACGAGGCCCTTTCGTCTCGCGCGTTTCGGTGATGACGGTGAAAA
CCTCTGACACATGCAGCTCCCGGAGACGGTCACAGCTTGTCTGTAAGCGGATGCCGGGAGCAGACAAGCC
CGTCAGGGCGCGTCAGCGGGTGTTGGCGGGTGTCGGGGCTGGCTTAACTATGCGGCATCAGAGCAGATTG
TACTGAGAGTGCACCATATGCGGTGTGAAATACCGCACAGATGCGTAAGGAGAAAATACCGCATCAGGCG
CCATTCGCCATTCAGGCTGCGCAACTGTTGGGAAGGGCGATCGGTGCGGGCCTCTTCGCTATTACGCCAG
CTGGCGAAAGGGGGATGTGCTGCAAGGCGATTAAGTTGGGTAACGCCAGGGTTTTCCCAGTCACGACGTT
GTAAAACGACGGCGCAAGGAATGGTGCATGCAAGGAGATGGCGCCCAACAGTCCCCCGGCCACGGGGCCT
GCCACCATACCCACGCCGAAACAAGCGCTCATGAGCCCGAAGTGGCGAGCCCGATCTTCCCCATCGGTGA
TGTCGGCGATATAGGCGCCAGCAACCGCACCTGTGGCGCCGGTGATGCCGGCCACGATGCGTCCGGCGTA
GAGGCGATTAGTCCAATTTGTTAAAGACAGGATATCAGTGGTCCAGGCTCTAGTTTTGACTCAACAATAT
CACCAGCTGAAGCCTATAGAGTACGAGCCATAGATAAAATAAAAGATTTTATTTAGTCTCCAGAAAAAGG
GGGGAATGAAAGACCCC
