>Addgene plasmid #37858 | MSCV-N SV40 ST | depositor partial sequence | sequence record 47502 | Tag and partial insert
GCCCCATGGACTACAAGGATGACGATGACAAGCTCGATGGAGGATACCCATACGATGTTCCAGATTACGC
TGCTCGAGGTTATCAAACAAGTTTGTACAAAAAAGTTGGCATGGATAAAGTTTTAAACAGAGAGGAATCT
TTGCAGCTAATGGACCTTCTAGGTCTTGAAAGGAGTGCCTGGGGGAATATTCCTCTGATGAGAAAGGCAT
ATTTAAAAAAATGCAAGGAGTTTCATCCTGATAAAGGAGGAGATGAAGAAAAATGGACGCTTTG
