>Addgene plasmid #37858 | MSCV-N SV40 ST | addgene partial sequence | sequence record 51940 | LXSN5
TCACTCCTTCTCTAGGCGCCGGAATTAGATCTGCCACCATGGACTACAAGGATGACGATGACAAGCTCGA
TGGAGGATACCCATACGATGTTCCAGATTACGCTGCTCGAGGTTATCAAACAAGTTTGTACAAAAAAGTT
GGCATGGATAAAGTTTTAAACAGAGAGGAATCTTTGCAGCTAATGGACCTTCTAGGTCTTGAAAGGAGTG
CCTGGGGGAATATTCCTCTGATGAGAAAGGCATATTTAAAAAAATGCAAGGAGTTTCATCCTGATAAAGG
AGGAGATGAAGAAAAAATGAAGAAAATGAATACTCTGTACAAGAAAATGGAAGATGGAGTAAAATATGCT
CATCAACCTGACTTTGGAGGCTTCTGGGATGCAACTGAGGTATTTGCTTCTTCCTTAAATCCTGGTGTTG
ATGCAATGTACTGCAAACAATGGCCTGAGTGTGCAAAGAAAATGTCTGCTAACTGCATATGCTTGCTGTG
CTTACTGAGGATGAAGCATGAAAATAGAAAATTATACAGGAAAGATCCACTTGTGTGGGTTGATTGCTAC
TGCTTCGATTGCTTTAGAATGTGGTTTGGACTTGATCTTTGTGAAGGAACCTTACTTCTGTGGTGTGACA
TAATTGGACAAACTACCTACAGAGATTTAAAGCTC
